>Addgene plasmid #237086 | LgBiT-CYBC1 BiBiT-Ready Vector (CMV) | addgene full sequence | sequence record 473315 | Addgene NGS Result
AAGACGCGTGACGTCGGCAGTGAAAAAAATGCTTTATTTGTGAAATTTGTGATGCTATTGCTTTATTTGT
AACCATTATAAGCTGCAATAAACAAGTTAACAACAACAATTGCATTCATTTTATGTTTCAGGTTCAGGGG
GAGGTGTGGGAGGTTTTTTAAAGCAAGTAAAACCTCTACAAATGTGGTATGGCTGATTATGATCCGCGGC
CGCAATACGTCGACGTTATCAGCTGACTTCGTACGAGAGCCTAGGTGTTTCTAGAGGATCCCCGGGTACC
GAGCCCGAATTCGTTTAAACGCTCTGGCTTGCAGGGTCACCGGCCTCACTGTCGCTGCTCTGAGACAGCT
CTGTGGGGCTCTCAAGGCAGTGCAGCTCCAGGAAGCTGGTGATGAGCTTGGCGATGGCTTCCACATCACT
GCGGTGGCCCATGACTGCACTCTGCGTGAGGGGGTGGGAGAAGCCCGTCGCAAGCCGGAGCACCACCATG
TAGCCTTTCCCGAAGTACCGGACCTTCTCCTCCTCCACGCTCACATCACGGACATCATGGAGCAGGACCA
CCACCTGGTCGTGGCCAGCTCTGAAAAGAGTCAGCAGCTTCTTGTAGAGGCTGAACGTCTTCAAAACAAC
CTTCCCTGTGCTCTTGTCGAAGATGGCTTCCTCCCAGTCCTCCAAGTTCTGCACAGCCACAAACAGGCAG
CCTGTGACGTAGAAGAGCTTCCAGCCCAGGCTATCTCCGCTGTAGTAGGCAGCAGCCAGGCCAATCGACA
AGATTCCAACCAGCAGGGACCAGGACCGGATGCCTGGAGCCCTCTTCAGATGGAGGCGGGAGCTGGTGCG
GGTCTCCACCTGCAGGTACATGGCGATCGCACCGCTCGAGCCTCCACCTCCGCTCCCGCCACCACCGGAG
CTCCCACTGTTGATGGTTACTCGGAACAGCATGGAGCCGTCGGGGGTGATCAGGCGCTCGTCGATAATTT
TGTTGCCGTTCCACAGGGTCCCTGTTACAGTGATCTTTTTGCCGTCGAACACGGCGATGCCTTCATACGG
CCGTCCGAAATAGTTCAGCATGTTCGGCGTAACCCCGTCGATTACCAGTGTGCCATAGGGCAGGATCACC
TTAAAGTGATGATCATCCACAGGGTACACCACCTTAAACACCTCTTCGATCTGGGCCATTTGGTCGGCGC
TCAGACCTTCATACGGGATGATGACATGGATGTCGATCTTCAGGGCATTTTCACCGCTCCGGACAATCCT
TTGGATCGGAGTTACGGACACGGCGAGATTCTGCAGCAAACTGGACACACCTCCCTGTTCAAGGACTTGG
TCCAGGTTGTAGGCGGCTGTCTGTTCCCAGTCCCCAACGAAATCTTCGAGTGTGAAGACCATGGTGAGCG
CTAGCTGCAAAAAGAACAAGTAGCTTGTATTCTATAGTGTCACCTAAATGGGCGATCTGACGGTTCACTA
AACCAGCTCTGCTTATATAGGCCTCCCTGGCGCGCCACTAGTTATTAATAGTAATCAATTACGGGGTCAT
TAGTTCATAGCCCATATATGGAGTTCCGCGTTACATAACTTACGGTAAATGGCCCGCCTGGCTGACCGCC
CAACGACCCCCGCCCATTGACGTCAATAATGACGTATGTTCCCATAGTAACGCCAATAGGGACTTTCCAT
TGACGTCAATGGGTGGAGTATTTACGGTAAACTGCCCACTTGGCAGTACATCAAGTGTATCATATGCCAA
GTCCGCCCCCTATTGACGTCAATGACGGTAAATGGCCCGCCTGGCATTATGCCCAGTACATGACCTTACG
GGACTTTCCTACTTGGCAGTACATCTACGTATTAGTCATCGCTATTACCATGGTGATGCGGTTTTGGCAG
TACACCAATGGGCGTGGATAGCGGTTTGACTCACGGGGATTTCCAAGTCTCCACCCCATTGACGTCAATG
GGAGTTTGTTTTGGCACCAAAATCAACGGGACTTTCCAAAATGTCGTAATAACCCCGCCCCGTTGACGCA
AATGGGCGGTAGGCGTGTACGGTGGGAGGTCAAATCGAATTCTAATACTGTTGACAATTAATCATCGGCA
TAGTATATCGGCATAGTATAATACGACAAGGTGAGGAACTAAACCCAGGAGGCAGATCATGATTGAACAA
GATGGATTGCACGCAGGTTCTCCGGCCGCTTGGGTGGAGAGGCTATTCGGCTATGACTGGGCACAACAGA
CAATCGGCTGCTCTGATGCCGCCGTGTTCCGGCTGTCAGCGCAGGGGCGCCCGGTTCTTTTTGTCAAGAC
CGACCTGTCCGGTGCCCTGAATGAACTGCAGGACGAGGCAGCGCGGCTATCGTGGCTGGCCACGACGGGC
GTTCCTTGCGCAGCTGTGCTCGACGTTGTCACTGAAGCGGGAAGGGACTGGCTGCTATTGGGCGAAGTGC
CGGGGCAGGATCTCCTGTCATCTCACCTTGCTCCTGCCGAGAAAGTATCCATCATGGCTGATGCAATGCG
GCGGCTGCATACGCTTGATCCGGCTACCTGCCCATTCGACCACCAAGCGAAACATCGCATCGAGCGAGCA
CGTACTCGGATGGAAGCCGGTCTTGTCGATCAGGATGATCTGGACGAAGAGCATCAGGGGCTCGCGCCAG
CCGAACTGTTCGCCAGGCTCAAGGCGCGCATGCCCGACGGCGAGGATCTCGTCGTGACCCATGGCGATGC
CTGCTTGCCGAATATCATGGTGGAAAATGGCCGCTTTTCTGGATTCATCGACTGTGGCCGGCTGGGTGTG
GCGGACCGCTATCAGGACATAGCGTTGGCTACCCGTGATATTGCTGAAGAGCTTGGCGGCGAATGGGCTG
ACCGCTTCCTCGTGCTTTACGGTATCGCCGCTCCCGATTCGCAGCGCATCGCCTTCTATCGCCTTCTTGA
CGAGTTCTTCTGATTCGAAATGACCGACCAAGCGACGCCCAACCGGTATCAGCTCACTCAAAGGCGGTAA
TACGGTTATCCACAGAATCAGGGGATAACGCAGGAAAGAACATGTGAGCAAAAGGCCAGCAAAAGGCCAG
GAACCGTAAAAAGGCCGCGTTGCTGGCGTTTTTCCATAGGCTCCGCCCCCCTGACGAGCATCACAAAAAT
CGACGCTCAAGTCAGAGGTGGCGAAACCCGACAGGACTATAAAGATACCAGGCGTTTCCCCCTGGAAGCT
CCCTCGTGCGCTCTCCTGTTCCGACCCTGCCGCTTACCGGATACCTGTCCGCCTTTCTCCCTTCGGGAAG
CGTGGCGCTTTCTCATAGCTCACGCTGTAGGTATCTCAGTTCGGTGTAGGTCGTTCGCTCCAAGCTGGGC
TGTGTGCACGAACCCCCCGTTCAGCCCGACCGCTGCGCCTTATCCGGTAACTATCGTCTTGAGTCCAACC
CGGTAAGACACGACTTATCGCCACTGGCAGCAGCCACTGGTAACAGGATTAGCAGAGCGAGGTATGTAGG
CGGTGCTACAGAGTTCTTGAAGTGGTGGCCTAACTACGGCTACACTAGAAGGACAGTATTTGGTATCTGC
GCTCTGCTGAAGCCAGTTACCTTCGGAAAAAGAGTTGGTAGCTCTTGATCCGGCAAACAAACCACCGCTG
GTAGCGGTGGTTTTTTTGTTTGCAAGCAGCAGATTACGCGCAGAAAAAAAGGATTTCAAGAAGATCCTTT
GATCTTTTCTACGGGGTCTGACGCTCAGTGGAACGAAAACTCACGTTAAGGGATTTTGGTCATGAGATTA
TCAAAAAGGATCTTCACCTAGATCCTTTTATAGTCCGGAATCGTCACACAAAAAACCAACACACAGATGT
AATGAAAATAAAGATATTTTATTGCGGCCATCGTGATGGCTAGAGTCTAAACTCGACCTACCTCCTTAGC
GCGCGGTCGTGTACTGGGCCGGCGGTTGCCGCTGTCGGCCAGCACCTCGACGCAGCCGTCGGTCCATACG
GCTGCGCTCCGGCGAGCGATTTGTGTGCGACCGACGGTGCCGGCCCCGCTGCGGACGATGGCATCGCAGC
GGCCTTGAGCCCAGGCAGCATCGTCGAAGTTGCCGTCCACGAGGCTCTGGTAGAGCTGATCCAGGCCGAT
GCGCAGCATGTAGGCTCGCAGACGAGGGCTGCCGGCCAGCTCGGGATGCCGGCGCTCGAAGTAGCGAGTC
TGCTGCTCCATGCAAGCCAGCCAGGGCCGCCAGAAGAAGATGTTGGCCACCTCGTACTGACTGTCCCCGA
ACATAGCTTCGGACCAGTCGATTACGGCGGTGATGCGGCCGTTGTCGGTCAGGACGTTGTTGCTGCCGAA
GTCGGCATGGACGAGGTGGCGCACCTCGGGACAGTCTTCGGCCCACAGCATCAGTTCGTCCAGGGCTTGA
GCTACGCTGGCGGACACGGTGTCGTCCATCACGGTCTGCCAGTGGTAGACATGGGGATCAGCAATGGCGC
AAATGAAATCCCGCCAGGTTGTGTACTGGCCGATGCCTTGGGGCCCGAATGGGCCGAAGCCGCTGGTTTG
ACTGAGGTCGGCGGCGGCAATAGCATCCATAGCTTCGGCGACAGGCTGTAACACAGCAGGCAGCTCTGTT
TCGGGGAGGTCTTGGAGAGTAACGCCTTGGGCGCGTCTACTGATGCAGTATGTCAGGCTCTCGCTGAACT
CGCCGATGTCCAACACTTCGGGGATGGGTAGTGCAGCGCTGGCGAAGTGGCGGTACACGTAGCGGTCTTT
GTAGAAGCCATCAGCGCAGCTATTCACCCGCAGTACATAGCCGCGTCCGCCGACATCGAAGCTGAAGGCT
CGGCTCTCTTCGCCCTCCGACAACTGCATCAGGTCGCTCACACTGTCGAACTTCTCGATGAGAAATTTTT
CAACGCTGGTAGCGGTGAGTTCGGGCTTCTTCATGGTGGCGCTAGTGTCAGAAGAATCGAGCTTTTTGCA
AAAGCCTAGGCCTCCAAAAAAGCCTCCTCACTACTTCTGGAATAGCTCAGAGGCCGAGGCGGCCTCGGCC
TCTGCATAAATAAAAAAAATTAGTCAGCCATGGGGCGGAGAATGGGCGGAACTGGGCGGAGTTAGGGGCG
GGATGGGCGGAGTTAGGGGCGGGACTATGGTTGCTGACTAATTGAGATGCATGCTTTGCATACTTCTGCC
TGCTGGGGAGCCTGGGGACTTTCCACACCTGGTTGCTGACTAATTGAGATGCATGCTTTGCATACTTCTG
CCTGCTGGGGAGCCTGGGGACTTTCCACACCCTAACTGACACACATTCCACAGCTGGTTCTTTCCGCCTC
AGAAGGTACCTAACCAAGTTCCTCTTTCAGAGGTTATTTCAGGCCATGGTGCTGCGC
Features (pLannotate 1.2.2; 15 found; start..end, strand, type, name):
     17..98      -  polyA_signal   SV40 poly(A) signal: SV40 polyadenylation signal
    121..204     -  CDS            large T antigen (fragment): large T antigen from SV40 (simian virus 40)
    260..292     -  misc_feature   MCS (fragment): pUC18/19 multiple cloning site
    301..861     -  CDS            CYBC1: CYBC1_HUMAN - Also known as C17orf62 From Homo sapiens (Human).
    919..1392    -  CDS            Nluc (fragment): NanoLuc® luciferase human codon-optimized
   1431..1449    -  promoter       SP6 promoter: promoter for bacteriophage SP6 RNA polymerase
   1475..1497    -  promoter       minimal CMV promoter (fragment): human cytomegalovirus (CMV) immediate early promoter
   1507..1872    +  enhancer       CMV enhancer: human cytomegalovirus immediate early enhancer
   1874..2061    +  promoter       CMV promoter (fragment): human cytomegalovirus (CMV) immediate early promoter
   2080..2127    +  promoter       EM7 promoter: synthetic bacterial promoter&nbsp
   2159..2950    +  CDS            neo: KKA2_KLEPN - Also known as kan, nptII. Experimental evidence at protein level: Swiss-Prot protein existence level 1. Resistance to kanamycin, neomycin, paromomycin, ribostamycin, butirosin and gentamicin B. From Klebsiella pneumoniae.
   3111..3699    -  rep_origin     ori: high-copy-number ColE1/pMB1/pBR322/pUC origin of replication
   3825..3873    -  polyA_signal   poly(A) signal: synthetic polyadenylation signal
   3912..4934    -  CDS            hph: KHYB_ECOLX - Experimental evidence at protein level: Swiss-Prot protein existence level 1. The aminoglycoside phosphotransferases achieve inactivation of their antibiotic substrates by phosphorylation. Only phosphorylates hygromycin and closely related compounds such as demethyl analogs and destomycin. From Escherichia coli.
   4965..5322    -  promoter       SV40 promoter: SV40 enhancer and early promoter
