[The description below was written by a language model from this plasmid's Addgene catalogue record and pLannotate feature annotations shown in this document.]
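Description:
LgBiT-CYBC1 BiBiT-Ready Vector (CMV) is a 5.4 kb mammalian expression plasmid built on the pFN217K LgBiT CMV-Hyg Flexi Vector backbone. It encodes human CYBC1 (also known as C17orf62, CGD5 or Eros), recorded as unmutated, fused at its N terminus to LgBiT. In bacteria it is maintained at high copy through a ColE1/pUC-type origin and selected with kanamycin, conferred by the neo (nptII) coding sequence downstream of the synthetic bacterial EM7 promoter. For mammalian cells, a separate cassette with the SV40 enhancer/early promoter, the hph hygromycin phosphotransferase gene and a synthetic polyadenylation signal allows hygromycin selection of stable transfectants.

In the feature table, the fusion cassette lies on the minus strand. An SP6 promoter sits upstream of a partial NanoLuc coding sequence, which corresponds to LgBiT, the large fragment of the split NanoLuc luciferase. This is followed by the full CYBC1 open reading frame, a remnant of a multiple cloning site, and an SV40 polyadenylation signal. The catalogue lists CMV as the promoter. The annotation finds a CMV enhancer and partial CMV promoter, but places these on the opposite strand from the fusion, with only a short minimal CMV fragment in the fusion's orientation. The exact promoter arrangement therefore cannot be resolved from the automated annotation alone. The SP6 promoter could support in vitro transcription of the fusion.

LgBiT has little luciferase activity alone and regains luminescence when complemented by a small partner peptide. The construct is therefore suited to NanoBiT-type complementation assays, such as monitoring CYBC1 interactions or proximity in live cells. The record does not define the specific "BiBiT" application.
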