Addgene plasmid #237086: LgBiT-CYBC1 BiBiT-Ready Vector (CMV)
Depositing lab: Promega Corporation.
Backbone
  Vector backbone: pFN217K LgBiT CMV-Hyg Flexi Vector
  Vector type: Mammalian Expression
  Selectable markers: Hygromycin
Growth in bacteria
  Bacterial resistance: Kanamycin, 50 μg/mL
  Growth temperature: 37°C
  Growth strain: DH5alpha
  Copy number: High Copy
Gene/Insert
  Gene/Insert name: CYBC1
  Species: H. sapiens (human)
  Mutation: None
  Entrez Gene: CYBC1 (a.k.a. C17orf62, CGD5, Eros)
  Promoter: CMV
  Tag / fusion protein: LgBiT (N terminal on backbone)
  Cloning method: Other
How to cite: LgBiT-CYBC1 BiBiT-Ready Vector (CMV) was a gift from Promega Corporation (Addgene plasmid # 237086 ; http://n2t.net/addgene:237086 ; RRID:Addgene_237086)
